>Addgene plasmid #230711 | AiP1771 - pAAV-AiE2442m-minBG-SYFP2-WPRE3-BGHpA | addgene full sequence | sequence record 466304 | Addgene NGS Result
GGGTTGGGCTAGCTGTCAGAAGCACACTCTTTTTTGTTGTGTGTGATATGAAGGTTATGGGAAGGTGTGT
GTGTGTGTGTGTGCACGCGCGCGCGCGTGCGTGTGCATGTGTTTGCATGCACACATGTGGGTATATGTGC
ACAGGCCAGATGCCAACCTCGAGTTTCTTCCTCATTTGTTTTCTGCCTTTATTTTTTCAGACAGGATCTT
TTACTAAGCCTAGAGCTCTTTGATTGTGCTAGGCTGCCTGGCTAGTGAGCGGCAGAGACCCTTTTGCCTC
TGTCTCTACAGTACTGAGATTTCAGGCATGTGCCACCTTGGCTAGCTCTTCTCAGTGAGATAGGCGGAGC
TCGGGCTGGGCATAAAAGTCAGGGCAGAGCCATCTATTGCTTACATTTGCTTCTGGGATCCAGATCTTTC
GAAGCTAGCGCTACCGGTCGCCACCATGGTGAGCAAGGGCGAGGAGCTGTTCACCGGGGTGGTGCCCATC
CTGGTCGAGCTGGACGGCGACGTAAACGGCCACAAGTTCAGCGTGTCCGGCGAGGGCGAGGGCGATGCCA
CCTACGGCAAGCTGACCCTGAAGCTGATCTGCACCACCGGCAAGCTGCCCGTGCCCTGGCCCACCCTCGT
GACCACCCTGGGCTACGGCGTGCAGTGCTTCGCCCGCTACCCCGACCACATGAAGCAGCACGACTTCTTC
AAGTCCGCCATGCCCGAAGGCTACGTCCAGGAGCGCACCATCTTCTTCAAGGACGACGGCAACTACAAGA
CCCGCGCCGAGGTGAAGTTCGAGGGCGACACCCTGGTGAACCGCATCGAGCTGAAGGGCATCGACTTCAA
GGAGGACGGCAACATCCTGGGGCACAAGCTGGAGTACAACTACAACAGCCACAACGTCTATATCACCGCC
GACAAGCAGAAGAACGGCATCAAGGCCAACTTCAAGATCCGCCACAACATCGAGGACGGCGGCGTGCAGC
TCGCCGACCACTACCAGCAGAACACCCCCATCGGCGACGGCCCCGTGCTGCTGCCCGACAACCACTACCT
GAGCTACCAGTCCAAGCTGAGCAAAGACCCCAACGAGAAGCGCGATCACATGGTCCTGCTGGAGTTCGTG
ACCGCCGCCGGGATCACTCTCGGCATGGACGAGCTGTACAAGTAAGTCGACGGCGCGCCGCGGCCGCGAA
TTCGATATCATAATCAACCTCTGGATTACAAAATTTGTGAAAGATTGACTGGTATTCTTAACTATGTTGC
TCCTTTTACGCTATGTGGATACGCTGCTTTAATGCCTTTGTATCATGCTATTGCTTCCCGTATGGCTTTC
ATTTTCTCCTCCTTGTATAAATCCTGGTTAGTTCTTGCCACGGCGGAACTCATCGCCGCCTGCCTTGCCC
GCTGCTGGACAGGGGCTCGGCTGTTGGGCACTGACAATTCCGTGGCTCGAGAGATCTTCGACTGTGCCTT
CTAGTTGCCAGCCATCTGTTGTTTGCCCCTCCCCCGTGCCTTCCTTGACCCTGGAAGGTGCCACTCCCAC
TGTCCTTTCCTAATAAAATGAGGAAATTGCATCGCATTGTCTGAGTAGGTGTCATTCTATTCTGGGGGGT
GGGGTGGGGCAGGACAGCAAGGGGGAGGATTGGGAAGACAATAGCAGGCATGAGATCTCACGTGCGGACC
GAGCGGCCGCAGGAACCCCTAGTGATGGAGTTGGCCACTCCCTCTCTGCGCGCTCGCTCGCTCACTGAGG
CCGGGCGACCAAAGGTCGCCCGACGCCCGGGCTTTGCCCGGGCGGCCTCAGTGAGCGAGCGAGCGCGCAG
CTGCCTGCAGGGGCGCCTGATGCGGTATTTTCTCCTTACGCATCTGTGCGGTATTTCACACCGCATA
[95 nt withheld, positions 1888-1982]
T
[46 nt withheld, positions 1984-2029]
C
[141 nt withheld, positions 2031-2171]
CCTTTGACGTTGGAGTCCACGTTCTTT
[37 nt withheld, positions 2199-2235]
ACTCTATCTCGGGCTATTCTTTTGATTTATAAGGGATTTTGCCGATTTCGGTCTATTGGTTAAAAAATGA
GCTGATTTAACAAAAATTTAACGCGAATTTTAACAAAATATTAACGTTTACAATTTTATGGTGCACTCTC
AGTACAATCTGCTCTGATGCCGCATAGTTAAGCCAGCCCCGACACCCGCCAACACCCGCTGACGCGCCCT
GACGGGCTTGTCTGCTCCCGGCATCCGCTTACAGACAAGCTGTGACCGTCTCCGGGAGCTGCATGTGTCA
GAGGTTTTCACCGTCATCACCGAAACGCGCGAGACGAAAGGGCCTCGTGATACGCCTATTTTTATAGGTT
AATGTCATGATAATAATGGTTTCTTAGACGTCAGGTGGCACTTTTCGGGGAAATGTGCGCGGAACCCCTA
TTTGTTTATTTTTCTAAATACATTCAAATATGTATCCGCTCATGAGACAATAACCCTGATAAATGCTTCA
ATAATATTGAAAAAGGAAGAGTATGAGTATTCAACATTTCCGTGTCGCCCTTATTCCCTTTTTTGCGGCA
TTTTGCCTTCCTGTTTTTGCTCACCCAGAAACGCTGGTGAAAGTAAAAGATGCTGAAGATCAGTTGGGTG
CACGAGTGGGTTACATCGAACTGGATCTCAACAGCGGTAAGATCCTTGAGAGTTTTCGCCCCGAAGAACG
TTTTCCAATGATGAGCACTTTTAAAGTTCTGCTATGTGGCGCGGTATTATCCCGTATTGACGCCGGGCAA
GAGCAACTCGGTCGCCGCATACACTATTCTCAGAATGACTTGGTTGAGTACTCACCAGTCACAGAAAAGC
ATCTTACGGATGGCATGACAGTAAGAGAATTATGCAGTGCTGCCATAACCATGAGTGATAACACTGCGGC
CAACTTACTTCTGACAACGATCGGAGGACCGAAGGAGCTAACCGCTTTTTTGCACAACATGGGGGATCAT
GTAACTCGCCTTGATCGTTGGGAACCGGAGCTGAATGAAGCCATACCAAACGACGAGCGTGACACCACGA
TGCCTGTAGCAATGGCAACAACGTTGCGCAAACTATTAACTGGCGAACTACTTACTCTAGCTTCCCGGCA
ACAATTAATAGACTGGATGGAGGCGGATAAAGTTGCAGGACCACTTCTGCGCTCGGCCCTTCCGGCTGGC
TGGTTTATTGCTGATAAATCTGGAGCCGGTGAGCGTGGGTCTCGCGGTATCATTGCAGCACTGGGGCCAG
ATGGTAAGCCCTCCCGTATCGTAGTTATCTACACGACGGGGAGTCAGGCAACTATGGATGAACGAAATAG
ACAGATCGCTGAGATAGGTGCCTCACTGATTAAGCATTGGTAACTGTCAGACCAAGTTTACTCATATATA
CTTTAGATTGATTTAAAACTTCATTTTTAATTTAAAAGGATCTAGGTGAAGATCCTTTTTGATAATCTCA
TGACCAAAATCCCTTAACGTGAGTTTTCGTTCCACTGAGCGTCAGACCCCGTAGAAAAGATCAAAGGATC
TTCTTGAGATCCTTTTTTTCTGCGCGTAATCTGCTGCTTGCAAACAAAAAAACCACCGCTACCAGCGGTG
GTTTGTTTGCCGGATCAAGAGCTACCAACTCTTTTTCCGAAGGTAACTGGCTTCAGCAGAGCGCAGATAC
CAAATACTGTTCTTCTAGTGTAGCCGTAGTTAGGCCACCACTTCAAGAACTCTGTAGCACCGCCTACATA
CCTCGCTCTGCTAATCCTGTTACCAGTGGCTGCTGCCAGTGGCGATAAGTCGTGTCTTACCGGGTTGGAC
TCAAGACGATAGTTACCGGATAAGGCGCAGCGGTCGGGCTGAACGGGGGGTTCGTGCACACAGCCCAGCT
TGGAGCGAACGACCTACACCGAACTGAGATACCTACAGCGTGAGCTATGAGAAAGCGCCACGCTTCCCGA
AGGGAGAAAGGCGGACAGGTATCCGGTAAGCGGCAGGGTCGGAACAGGAGAGCGCACGAGGGAGCTTCCA
GGGGGAAACGCCTGGTATCTTTATAGTCCTGTCGGGTTTCGCCACCTCTGACTTGAGCGTCGATTTTTGT
GATGCTCGTCAGGGGGGCGGAGCCTATGGAAAAACGCCAGCAACGCGGCCTTTTTACGGTTCCTGGCCTT
TTGCTGGCCTTTTGCTCACATGTCCTGCAGGCAGCTGCGCGCTCGCTCGCTCACTGAGGCCGCCCGGGCG
TCGGGCGACCTTTGGTCGCCCGGCCTCAGTGAGCGAGCGAGCGCGCAGAGAGGGAGTGGCCAACTCCATC
ACTAGGGGTTCCTGCGGCCGCACGCGTTGTAAGAGTAATAATCGGAAGCTCTTTTTCTTTCACATCTGCT
GAGTCATCTCTGTACGTGACTGTATGTCTCTCTACACCTAGAGAGACTTCTCTGCCCAACCCATTTCACC
ATAGTCCCAGAATTATCTTTATCATCTGGGCCCCAACTTGTCAGTGGCTATTTATGTTGAAGAGCCAGGC
ATAGTGATCCATATCTATAATCTCAGCATTCAGGAAGCTGAAGCAGGATAATTGCAAGTTTGAAGTCAAC
CTGGCAAATTTAAGGCCAGCCTTAAATACATACTGCATAGTGAATTCGGGACCCAGCCCTAGTGGTGGAG
AGGCATCATGGTGACATACAAATTTGGGTGTATTCTTCCAAATAAAGAAAGCTGCTGAGAATGATGCTTC
AGTTCTGTTGTGTTTGGGCTCCTTGAGCATCTCTCAGAAGGGAGGGAAGAGTGACTCACTTCATTGGCAA
CTTCAGGAAGGGTTCTGGCAGCACACAGACACTTGAGGACCTTCCCGCATCTCTCTC
Features (pLannotate 1.2.2; 14 found; start..end, strand, type, name):
    446..1162    +  CDS            SYFP2: SYFP2 is a basic (constitutively fluorescent) yellow fluorescent protein published in 2006, derived from Aequorea victoria. It is reported to be a very rapidly-maturing monomer with moderate acid sensitivity.
   1202..1359    +  misc_feature   WPRE (fragment): woodchuck hepatitis virus posttranscriptional regulatory element
   1365..1445    +  misc_feature   WPRE (fragment): woodchuck hepatitis virus posttranscriptional regulatory element
   1462..1573    +  polyA_signal   bGH poly(A) signal: bovine growth hormone polyadenylation signal
   1691..1831    +  repeat_region  AAV2 ITR: inverted terminal repeat of adeno-associated virus serotype 2 inverted
   1836..1887    -  misc_feature   bom (fragment): basis of mobility region from pBR322
   1906..2361    +  rep_origin     f1 ori (sequence partly withheld): f1 bacteriophage origin of replication; arrow indicates direction of (+) strand synthesis
   2362..2411    -  misc_feature   bom (fragment): basis of mobility region from pBR322
   2513..2548    -  CDS            rop (fragment): Rop protein, which maintains plasmids at low copy number; rop
   2643..2747    +  promoter       AmpR promoter: bla
   2748..3608    +  CDS            AmpR: β-lactamase; bla; confers resistance to ampicillin, carbenicillin, and related antibiotics
   3779..4367    +  rep_origin     ori: high-copy-number ColE1/pMB1/pBR322/pUC origin of replication
   4440..4467    +  repeat_region  AAV2 ITR (fragment): inverted terminal repeat of adeno-associated virus serotype 2 inverted
   4496..4523    +  repeat_region  AAV2 ITR (fragment): inverted terminal repeat of adeno-associated virus serotype 2 inverted
