[The description below was written by a language model from this plasmid's Addgene catalogue record and pLannotate feature annotations shown in this document.]
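Description:
AiP1771 - pAAV-AiE2442m-minBG-SYFP2-WPRE3-BGHpA is an AAV transfer plasmid built on a pAAV2 backbone, intended for packaging a reporter genome into recombinant adeno-associated virus for delivery to brain tissue. In bacteria it is maintained as a high-copy plasmid through a ColE1/pUC-type origin and selected with ampicillin via the β-lactamase gene and its native promoter. An f1 phage origin and small remnants of pBR322 bom and rop sequences are also present in the backbone. The 5,092 nt sequence carries AAV2 inverted terminal repeats flanking the expression cassette. One ITR is annotated in full, while the other is detected only as two short fragments, which may reflect the difficulty of sequencing or annotating these structured repeats rather than a true truncation.

The payload is an enhancer-driven fluorescent reporter. AiE2442m, a candidate enhancer sequence, is placed upstream of a minimal beta-globin promoter (minBG). The minimal promoter has little activity on its own, so expression depends on the enhancer's activity in particular cell populations. Neither of these two elements is picked up by the automated feature table, but they presumably occupy the unannotated region preceding the coding sequence. They drive SYFP2, a rapidly maturing monomeric yellow fluorescent protein derived from Aequorea victoria. Downstream lies WPRE3, a shortened woodchuck hepatitis virus posttranscriptional element (annotated as two WPRE fragments) that boosts transcript stability and expression while saving packaging space, followed by the bovine growth hormone polyadenylation signal. The construct belongs to a suite of enhancer AAVs for genetic access to cortical cell types and is used to label specific brain cell populations. The record does not state which populations AiE2442m targets.
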