Addgene plasmid #230711: AiP1771 - pAAV-AiE2442m-minBG-SYFP2-WPRE3-BGHpA
Purpose: AiE2442m is an enhancer sequence, designed to drive AAV-mediated transgene expression in specific populations of brain cells
Depositing lab: Allen Institute for Brain Science & Bosiljka Tasic. Depositing organization: Allen Institute. Publication: A suite of enhancer AAVs and transgenic mouse lines for genetic access to cortical cell types. Ben-Simon Y, Hooper M, Narayan S, Daigle TL, Dwivedi D, Way SW, Oster A, Stafford DA, Mich JK, Taormina MJ, Martinez RA, Opitz-Araya X, Roth JR, Alexander JR, Allen S, Amster A, Arbuckle J, Ayala A, Baker PM, Bakken TE, Barcelli T, Barta S, Bendrick J, Bertagnolli D, Bielstein C, Bishwakarma P, Bowlus J, Boyer G, Brouner K, Casian B, Casper T, Chakka AB, Chakrabarty R, Chance RK, Chavan S, Clark M, Colbert K, Collman F, Daniel S, Departee M, DiValentin P, Donadio N, Dotson N, Egdorf T, Fliss T, Gabitto M, Garcia J, Gary A, Gasperini M, Gloe J, Goldy J, Gore BB, Graybuck L, Greisman N, Haeseleer F, Halterman C, Haradon Z, Hastings SD, Helback O, Ho W, Hockemeyer D, Huang C, Huff S, Hunker A, Johansen N, Jones D, Juneau Z, Kalmbach B, Kannan M, Khem S, Kussick E, Kutsal R, Larsen R, Lee C, Lee AY, Leibly M, Lenz GH, Li S, Liang E, Lusk N, Madigan Z, Malloy J, Malone J, McCue R, Melchor J, Mollenkopf T, Moosman S, Morin E, Newman D, Ng L, Ngo K, Omstead V, Otto S, Oyama A, Pena N, Pham T, Phillips E, Pom CA, Potekhina L, Ransford S, Ray PL, Rette D, Reynoldson C, Rimorin C, Rocha D, Ruiz A, Sanchez REA, Sawyer L, Sedeno-Cortes A, Sevigny JP, Shapovalova N, Shepard N, Shulga L, Sigler AR, Siverts L, Soliman S, Somasundaram S, Staats B, Stewart K, Szelenyi E, Tieu M, Trader C, Tran A, van Velthoven CTJ, Walker M, Wang Y, Weed N, Wirthlin M, Wood T, Wynalda B, Yao Z, Zhou T, Ariza J, Dee N, Reding M, Ronellenfitch K, Mufti S, Sunkin SM, Smith KA, Esposito L, Waters J, Thyagarajan B, Yao S, Lein ES, Zeng H, Levi BP, Ngai J, Ting JT, Tasic B. Cell. 2025 May 16:S0092-8674(25)00513-6. doi: 10.1016/j.cell.2025.05.002. PubMed 40403729.
Backbone
  Vector backbone: pAAV2
  Vector type: AAV
Growth in bacteria
  Bacterial resistance: Ampicillin, 100 μg/mL
  Growth temperature: 37°C
  Growth strain: NEB Stable
  Copy number: High Copy
Gene/Insert
  Gene/Insert name: SYFP2
  Species: Synthetic
  Promoter: minBG
  Cloning method: Gibson Cloning
Terms and licenses: Academic/Nonprofit Terms; Industry Terms: Not Available to Industry
How to cite: AiP1771 - pAAV-AiE2442m-minBG-SYFP2-WPRE3-BGHpA was a gift from Allen Institute for Brain Science & Bosiljka Tasic (Addgene plasmid # 230711 ; http://n2t.net/addgene:230711 ; RRID:Addgene_230711)
